Addgene plasmid #12394: PL1
Depositing lab: David Baker. Depositing organization: University of Washington. Publication: A large scale test of computational protein design: folding and stability of nine completely redesigned globular proteins. Dantas G, Kuhlman B, Callender D, Wong M, Baker D. J Mol Biol. 2003 Sep 12. 332(2):449-60. 10.1016/S0022-2836(03)00888-X PubMed 12948494.
Backbone
  Vector backbone: pet29 b(+)
  Backbone size w/o insert (bp): 5371
  Vector type: Bacterial Expression
Growth in bacteria
  Bacterial resistance: Kanamycin, 50 μg/mL
  Growth temperature: 37°C
  Growth strain: DH5alpha
  Growth instructions: Plasmids are provided in DH5 alpha, but for protein expression, BL21(DE3)pLysS is recommended.
  Copy number: High Copy
Gene/Insert
  Gene/Insert name: PL1 (alt name: Protein L)
  Insert size (bp): 288
  Mutation: RosettaDesign was used to design sequences. Alignment to wild-type can be seen in the article.
  Tag / fusion protein: 6xHis (C terminal on insert)
  Cloning method: Restriction Enzyme
  Sequencing primers: 5′ T7
Terms and licenses: Academic/Nonprofit Terms; Industry Terms: Not Available to Industry
Depositor comments: A synthetic gene which placed the sequence under the control of the T7 promoter, a C-terminal 6X His tag, and codon usage optimized for Escherichia coli was obtained from BlueHeron Biotechnologies. The gene was then subcloned into the pet29 b(+) vector from Novagen.
How to cite: PL1 was a gift from David Baker (Addgene plasmid # 12394 ; http://n2t.net/addgene:12394 ; RRID:Addgene_12394)
