[The description below was written by a language model from this plasmid's Addgene catalogue record.]
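Description:
PL1 is a bacterial expression plasmid built on the pET29b(+) backbone (about 5.4 kb without insert), carrying a 288 bp synthetic gene that encodes a computationally redesigned version of Protein L. The sequence was generated with RosettaDesign as part of a large-scale test of computational protein design in which several small globular proteins were completely redesigned and then examined for folding and stability. The record does not list the individual substitutions relative to wild-type Protein L and refers to the associated publication for the alignment. The coding sequence was synthesized commercially with codon usage optimized for Escherichia coli and then subcloned into the vector by restriction cloning.

Expression is driven by the T7 promoter, so protein production requires a host that supplies T7 RNA polymerase, such as a DE3 lysogen. The record notes that the plasmid is maintained in a standard cloning strain and recommends BL21(DE3)pLysS for expression. A C-terminal 6xHis tag is fused to the designed protein, which allows purification by immobilized metal affinity chromatography. The plasmid is selected with kanamycin and is listed as high copy. No feature table is provided, so details such as the origin of replication, the lac operator and repressor elements typical of pET vectors, and the exact cloning sites cannot be confirmed from the record. The construct is suited to producing recombinant redesigned Protein L in E. coli for biophysical characterization, such as comparing its folding and thermodynamic stability with those of the natural protein.
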