>Addgene plasmid #12394 | PL1 | depositor partial sequence | sequence record 7299 | Author sequence
ATGAAAGAAACCGCTGCTGCTAAATTCGAACGCCAGCACATGGACAGCCCAGATCTGGGTACCTCAGGCG
AAAAAACTGTGGAAGCAAACTTTATCTTCGCCGATGGTAAAACAACAACAATCCGTTTCACAGGCAGTGA
GGAAGAGGCTAAGAAACGTGTCCTGGCGTATGCAGAAGAATTAAAAGATACCTATGGTGAATACTCAGTT
GATTATAAAAACGGCGGTGAACAAATTAACATCAAATTTAAGGGTTCGGGCCTCGAGCACCACCACCACC
ACCACTGA
