>Addgene plasmid #12394 | PL1 | addgene partial sequence | sequence record 84878 | pBRrevBam 5'-GGTGATGTCGGCGATATAGG-3'
GCGCCGGTGATGCCGGCCACGATGCGTCCGGCGTAGAGGATCGAGATCGATCTCGATCCCGCGAAATTAA
TACGACTCACTATAGGGGAATTGTGAGCGGATAACAATTCCCCTCTAGAAATAATTTTGTTTAACTTTAA
GAAGGAGATATACATATGAAAGAAACCGCTGCTGCTAAATTCGAACGCCAGCACATGGACAGCCCAGATC
TGGGTACCTCAGGCGAAAAAACTGTGGAAGCAAACTTTATCTTCGCCGATGGTAAAACAACAACAATCCG
TTTCACAGGCAGTGAGGAAGAGGCTAAGAAACGTGTCCTGGCGTATGCAGAAGAATTAAAAGATACCTAT
GGTGAATACTCAGTTGATTATAAAAACGGCGGTGAACAAATTAACATCAAATTTAAGGGTTCGGGCCTCG
AGCACCACCACCACCACCACTGAGATCCGGCTGCTAACAAAGCCCGAAAGGAAGCTGAGTTGGCTGCTGC
CACCGCTGAGCAATAACTAGCATAACCCCTTGGGGCCTCTAAACGGGTCTTGAGGGGTTTTTTGCTGAAA
GGAGGAACTATATCCGGATTGGCGAATGGG
[124 nt withheld, positions 591-714]
C
[91 nt withheld, positions 716-806]
A
[49 nt withheld, positions 808-856]
CCTTTGACGTTGGAGTCCACGTTCTTT
[37 nt withheld, positions 884-920]
ACCCTATCTCGGTCTATTCTTTTGATTTATAAGGATTTTGCCGATTTCGGCTATTG
